Addgene plasmid #221079: pCMV-SEMPER_TTT-msfGFP[r5M]_ACC-mEBFP2_IRES-mCherry
Purpose: SEMPER plasmid for expression of msfGFP[r5M] and mEBFP2 in ratios dictated by the trinucleotide TIS. Relative ORF expression is characterized in publication
Depositing lab: Mikhail Shapiro. Depositing organization: California Institute of Technology. Publication: SEMPER: Stoichiometric expression of mRNA polycistrons by eukaryotic ribosomes for compact, ratio-tunable multi-gene expression. Duan M, Dev I, Lu A, Ayrapetyan G, You MY, Shapiro MG. Cell Syst. 2024 Jul 17;15(7):597-609.e4. doi: 10.1016/j.cels.2024.06.001. Epub 2024 Jul 5. PubMed 38971149.
Backbone
  Vector backbone: CMV Sport
  Vector type: Mammalian Expression
Growth in bacteria
  Bacterial resistance: Ampicillin, 100 μg/mL
  Growth temperature: 37°C
  Growth strain: NEB Stable
  Copy number: High Copy
Gene/Insert
  Gene/Insert name: TTT-msfGFP[r5M]_ACC-mEBFP2_IRES-mCherry
  Species: Synthetic
  Promoter: CMV
  Cloning method: Gibson Cloning
Terms and licenses: Academic/Nonprofit Terms; Industry Terms: Not Available to Industry
Depositor comments: This is a polycistronic expression insert. Please visit https://doi.org/10.1101/2023.05.26.541240 for bioRxiv preprint.
How to cite: pCMV-SEMPER_TTT-msfGFP[r5M]_ACC-mEBFP2_IRES-mCherry was a gift from Mikhail Shapiro (Addgene plasmid # 221079 ; http://n2t.net/addgene:221079 ; RRID:Addgene_221079)
