[The description below was written by a language model from this plasmid's Addgene catalogue record and pLannotate feature annotations shown in this document.]
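Description:
pCMV-SEMPER_TTT-msfGFP[r5M]_ACC-mEBFP2_IRES-mCherry is a mammalian expression plasmid of about 8.1 kb built on a CMV Sport backbone. It is maintained in E. coli at high copy through a ColE1/pUC-type origin and selected with ampicillin via the β-lactamase gene. The annotation also finds an f1 origin, flanking SP6 and T7 phage promoters, a single loxP site, and several short lac, RSF ori and SV40-derived fragments. These appear to be backbone remnants rather than functional parts of the design.

The payload is a synthetic polycistronic cassette driven by the CMV immediate-early enhancer and promoter. Two fluorescent protein reading frames sit in tandem on one transcript, separated by only a short spacer. The first is msfGFP[r5M], which the automated annotation labels as the closely related moxGFP, and the second is the blue protein mEBFP2. Each ORF is preceded by a defined trinucleotide translation initiation site, TTT upstream of the GFP and ACC upstream of the BFP. According to the record, these trinucleotides dictate the ratio in which the two proteins are made. This is consistent with a leaky-scanning scheme, in which a weak upstream context lets ribosomes bypass the first start codon and initiate at the stronger downstream one. The record does not define the "r5M" designation.

Downstream of the two ORFs, an EMCV IRES drives mCherry, giving a separately initiated red signal from the same mRNA that can plausibly serve as a reference. The transcript ends with a WPRE, which enhances expression, and the human growth hormone polyadenylation signal. The plasmid belongs to the SEMPER system for compact, ratio-tunable multi-gene expression, and the relative ORF output of this TIS combination is characterised in the associated publication.
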