Features (pLannotate 1.2.2; 27 found; start..end, strand, type, name):
      1..589     +  rep_origin     ori: high-copy-number ColE1/pMB1/pBR322/pUC origin of replication
    665..785     +  rep_origin     RSF ori (fragment): Plasmids containing the RSF 1030 origin of replication can be propagated in E. coli cells that contain additional plasmids with compatible origins.
    787..840     +  CDS            lacI (fragment): lac repressor; lacI; The lac repressor binds to the lac operator to inhibit transcription in E. coli. This inhibition can be relieved by adding lactose or isopropyl-β-D-thiogalactopyranoside (IPTG).
    856..953     -  promoter       AmpR promoter: bla
   1066..1096    +  promoter       lac UV5 promoter: E. coli lac promoter with an "up" mutation
   1104..1120    +  protein_bind   lac operator: The lac repressor binds to the lac operator to inhibit transcription in E. coli. This inhibition can be relieved by adding lactose or isopropyl-β-D-thiogalactopyranoside (IPTG). lac repressor encoded by lacI
   1150..1453    +  enhancer       CMV enhancer: human cytomegalovirus immediate early enhancer
   1454..1657    +  promoter       CMV promoter: human cytomegalovirus (CMV) immediate early promoter
   1751..1767    +  promoter       SV40 promoter (fragment): SV40 early promoter
   1773..1791    +  promoter       SP6 promoter: promoter for bacteriophage SP6 RNA polymerase
   1844..2560    +  CDS            moxGFP: moxGFP is a basic (constitutively fluorescent) green fluorescent protein published in 2015, derived from Aequorea victoria. It is reported to be a rapidly-maturing monomer.
   2575..3291    +  CDS            EBFP2: EBFP2 is a basic (constitutively fluorescent) blue fluorescent protein published in 2007, derived from Aequorea victoria. It is reported to be a rapidly-maturing monomer with moderate acid sensitivity.
   3329..3880    +  misc_feature   IRES: internal ribosome entry site (IRES) of the encephalomyocarditis virus (EMCV)
   3892..4599    +  CDS            mCherry: mCherry is a basic (constitutively fluorescent) red fluorescent protein published in 2004, derived from Discosoma sp.. It is reported to be a very rapidly-maturing monomer with low acid sensitivity.
   4657..4675    -  promoter       T7 promoter: promoter for bacteriophage T7 RNA polymerase
   4689..4803    +  intron         large T intron (fragment): SV40 (simian virus 40) large T antigen intron
   4877..4902    +  intron         small t intron (fragment): SV40 (simian virus 40) small t antigen intron
   4902..5039    +  CDS            large T antigen (fragment): large T antigen from SV40 (simian virus 40)
   5070..5658    +  misc_feature   WPRE: woodchuck hepatitis virus posttranscriptional regulatory element
   5678..6154    +  polyA_signal   hGH poly(A) signal: human growth hormone polyadenylation signal
   6169..6218    -  CDS            lacI (fragment): lac repressor; lacI; The lac repressor binds to the lac operator to inhibit transcription in E. coli. This inhibition can be relieved by adding lactose or isopropyl-β-D-thiogalactopyranoside (IPTG).
   6218..6285    +  CDS            lacZα (fragment): LacZα fragment of β-galactosidase; lacZ fragment
   6290..6744    +  rep_origin     f1 ori (sequence partly withheld): f1 bacteriophage origin of replication; arrow indicates direction of (+) strand synthesis
   6770..6826    +  promoter       AmpR promoter (fragment): bla
   6979..7030    +  promoter       AmpR promoter (fragment): bla
   7031..7891    +  CDS            AmpR: β-lactamase; bla; confers resistance to ampicillin, carbenicillin, and related antibiotics
   7993..8026    -  protein_bind   loxP: Cre-mediated recombination occurs in the 8-bp core sequence (GCATACAT). Cre recombinase
>Addgene plasmid #221079 | pCMV-SEMPER_TTT-msfGFP[r5M]_ACC-mEBFP2_IRES-mCherry | addgene full sequence | sequence record 438462 | Addgene NGS Result
TTGAGATCCTTTTTTTCTGCGCGTAATCTGCTGCTTGCAAACAAAAAAACCACCGCTACCAGCGGTGGTT
TGTTTGCCGGATCAAGAGCTACCAACTCTTTTTCCGAAGGTAACTGGCTTCAGCAGAGCGCAGATACCAA
ATACTGTTCTTCTAGTGTAGCCGTAGTTAGGCCACCACTTCAAGAACTCTGTAGCACCGCCTACATACCT
CGCTCTGCTAATCCTGTTACCAGTGGCTGCTGCCAGTGGCGATAAGTCGTGTCTTACCGGGTTGGACTCA
AGACGATAGTTACCGGATAAGGCGCAGCGGTCGGGCTGAACGGGGGGTTCGTGCACACAGCCCAGCTTGG
AGCGAACGACCTACACCGAACTGAGATACCTACAGCGTGAGCTATGAGAAAGCGCCACGCTTCCCGAAGG
GAGAAAGGCGGACAGGTATCCGGTAAGCGGCAGGGTCGGAACAGGAGAGCGCACGAGGGAGCTTCCAGGG
GGAAACGCCTGGTATCTTTATAGTCCTGTCGGGTTTCGCCACCTCTGACTTGAGCGTCGATTTTTGTGAT
GCTCGTCAGGGGGGCGGAGCCTATGGAAAAACGCCAGCAACGCGGCCTTTTTACGGTTCCTGGCCTTTTG
CTGGCCTTTTGCTCACATGTTCTTTCCTGCGTTATTCTTTCCTGCGTTATCCCCTGATTCTGTGGATAAC
CGTATTACCGCCTTTGAGTGAGCTGATACCGCTCGCCGCAGCCGAACGACCGAGCGCAGCGAGTCAGTGA
GCGAGGAAGCGGAAGAGCGCCCAATACGCAAACCGCCTCTCCCCGCGCGTTGGCCGATTCATTAATGCAG
AGCTTGCAATTCGCGCTTTTTCAATATTATTGAAGCATTTATCAGGGTTATTGTCTCATGAGCGGATACA
TATTTGAATGTATTTAGAAAAATAAACAAATAGGGGTTCCGCGCACATTTCCCCGAAAAGTGCCACCTGA
CGTCTAAGAAACCATTATTATCATGACATTAACCTATAAAAATAGGCGTATCACGAGGCCCTTTCACTCA
TTAGGCACCCCAGGCTTTACACTTTATGCTTCCGGCTCGTATAATGTGTGGAATTGTGAGCGGATAACAA
TTTCACACAGGAAACAGCATCGTGCAGGTCGTTACATAACTTACGGTAAATGGCCCGCCTGGCTGACCGC
CCAACGACCCCCGCCCATTGACGTCAATAATGACGTATGTTCCCATAGTAACGCCAATAGGGACTTTCCA
TTGACGTCAATGGGTGGAGTATTTACGGTAAACTGCCCACTTGGCAGTACATCAAGTGTATCATATGCCA
AGTACGCCCCCTATTGACGTCAATGACGGTAAATGGCCCGCCTGGCATTATGCCCAGTACATGACCTTAT
GGGACTTTCCTACTTGGCAGTACATCTACGTATTAGTCATCGCTATTACCATGGTGATGCGGTTTTGGCA
GTACATCAATGGGCGTGGATAGCGGTTTGACTCACGGGGATTTCCAAGTCTCCACCCCATTGACGTCAAT
GGGAGTTTGTTTTGGCACCAAAATCAACGGGACTTTCCAAAATGTCGTAACAACTCCGCCCCATTGACGC
AAATGGGCGGTAGGCGTGTACGGTGGGAGGTCTATATAAGCAGAGCTCGTTTAGTGAACCGTCAGATCGC
CTGGAGACGCCATCCACGCTGTTTTGACCTCCATAGAAGACACCGGGACCGATCCAGCCTCCGGACTCTA
GCCTAGGCTTTTGCAAAAAGCTATTTAGGTGACACTATAGAAGGTACGCCTGCAGGTACCGAGCTCGGAT
CCAGTAGTTTAAACCCCTTCTTTATGGTGTCCAAGGGCGAGGAACTGTTCACCGGCGTGGTGCCCATCCT
GGTGGAACTGGACGGCGACGTGAACGGCCACAAGTTCAGCGTGAGAGGCGAGGGCGAAGGCGACGCCACA
AACGGAAAGCTGACCCTGAAGTTCATCTGCACCACCGGCAAGCTGCCCGTGCCTTGGCCTACCCTCGTGA
CCACACTGACCTACGGCGTGCAGTGCTTCAGCAGATACCCCGACCACATCAAGAGACACGATTTCTTCAA
GAGCGCCCTGCCCGAGGGCTACGTGCAGGAACGGACCATCAGCTTCAAGGACGACGGCACCTACAAGACA
AGAGCCGAAGTGAAGTTCGAGGGCGACACCCTCGTGAACCGGATCGAGCTGAAGGGCATCGACTTCAAAG
AGGACGGCAACATCCTGGGCCACAAGCTGGAGTACAACTTCAACAGCCACAACGTGTACATCACCGCCGA
CAAGCAGAAAAACGGCATCAAAGCCAACTTCAAGATCCGGCACAACGTGGAGGACGGCAGCGTGCAGCTG
GCCGACCACTACCAGCAGAACACCCCCATCGGAGACGGCCCCGTGCTGCTGCCCGACAACCACTACCTGA
GCACACAAAGCAAGCTGAGCAAGGACCCCAACGAGAAGCGGGACCACGCCGTGCTGCTGGAATTTGTGAC
CGCCGCTGGCATCACCCACGGCAAGGACGAGCTGTACAAGTGACCCGGGTTACCATGGTGTCCAAGGGCG
AGGAACTGTTCACCGGCGTGGTGCCCATCCTGGTGGAACTGGATGGCGACGTGAACGGCCACAAGTTCTC
TGTGCGGGGAGAGGGCGAAGGCGACGCCACAAATGGCAAGCTGACCCTGAAGTTCATCTGCACCACCGGC
AAGCTGCCCGTGCCTTGGCCTACCCTCGTGACCACACTGTCTCACGGCGTGCAGTGCTTCGCCAGATACC
CCGACCACATGAAGCAGCACGATTTCTTCAAGAGCGCCATGCCCGAGGGCTACGTGCAGGAACGGACCAT
CTTCTTCAAGGACGACGGCACCTACAAGACCAGAGCCGAAGTGAAGTTCGAGGGCGACACCCTCGTGAAC
CGGATCGAGCTGAAGGGCGTGGACTTCAAAGAGGACGGCAACATCCTGGGCCACAAGCTGGAGTACAACT
TCAACAGCCACAACATCTACATCATGGCCGTGAAGCAGAAAAACGGCATCAAAGTGAACTTCAAGATCCG
GCACAACGTGGAAGATGGCAGCGTGCAGCTGGCCGACCACTACCAGCAGAACACCCCCATCGGAGATGGC
CCCGTGCTGCTGCCTGATAGCCACTACCTGAGCACCCAGAGCAAGCTGAGCAAGGACCCCAACGAGAAGC
GGGACCACATGGTGCTGCTGGAATTTCGGACCGCCGCTGGCATCACCCTGGGCATGGATGAGCTGTACAA
GTGATAATACTAAATCGCACTGTCGGCGTCCCCCCCTAACGTTACTGGCCGAAGCCGCTTGGAATAAGGC
CGGTGTGCGTTTGTCTATATGTTATTTTCCACCATATTGCCGTCTTTTGGCAATGTGAGGGCCCGGAAAC
CTGGCCCTGTCTTCTTGACGAGCATTCCTAGGGGTCTTTCCCCTCTCGCCAAAGGAATGCAAGGTCTGTT
GAATGTCGTGAAGGAAGCAGTTCCTCTGGAAGCTTCTTGAAGACAAACAACGTCTGTAGCGACCCTTTGC
AGGCAGCGGAACCCCCCACCTGGCGACAGGTGCCTCTGCGGCCAAAAGCCACGTGTATAAGATACACCTG
CAAAGGCGGCACAACCCCAGTGCCACGTTGTGAGTTGGATAGTTGTGGAAAGAGTCAAATGGCTCTCCTC
AAGCGTATTCAACAAGGGGCTGAAGGATGCCCAGAAGGTACCCCATTGTATGGGATCTGATCTGGGGCCT
CGGTGCACATGCTTTACATGTGTTTAGTCGAGGTTAAAAAACGTCTAGGCCCCCCGAACCACGGGGACGT
GGTTTTCCTTTGAAAAACACGATGATAATATGGCCACAACCATGGTGAGCAAGGGCGAGGAGGATAACAT
GGCCATCATCAAGGAGTTCATGCGCTTCAAGGTGCACATGGAGGGCTCCGTGAACGGCCACGAGTTCGAG
ATCGAGGGCGAGGGCGAGGGCCGCCCCTACGAGGGCACCCAGACCGCCAAGCTGAAGGTGACCAAGGGCG
GCCCCCTGCCCTTCGCCTGGGACATCCTGTCCCCTCAGTTCATGTACGGCTCCAAGGCCTACGTGAAGCA
CCCCGCCGACATCCCCGACTACTTGAAGCTGTCCTTCCCCGAGGGCTTCAAGTGGGAGCGCGTGATGAAC
TTCGAGGACGGCGGCGTGGTGACCGTGACCCAGGACTCCTCCCTGCAGGACGGCGAGTTCATCTACAAGG
TGAAGCTGCGCGGCACCAACTTCCCCTCCGACGGCCCCGTAATGCAGAAGAAGACCATGGGCTGGGAGGC
CTCCTCCGAGCGGATGTACCCCGAGGACGGCGCCCTGAAGGGCGAGATCAAGCAGAGGCTGAAGCTGAAG
GACGGCGGCCACTACGACGCTGAGGTCAAGACCACCTACAAGGCCAAGAAGCCCGTGCAGCTGCCCGGCG
CCTACAACGTCAACATCAAGTTGGACATCACCTCCCACAACGAGGACTACACCATCGTGGAACAGTACGA
ACGCGCCGAGGGCCGCCACTCCACCGGCGGCATGGATGAGCTGTACAAGTGAAGGATCCCTCGAGGGGCC
CAAGCTTACGCGTGCATGCGACGTCATAGCTCTCTCCCTATAGTGAGTCGTATTATAAGCTAGCTTGGGA
TCTTTGTGAAGGAACCTTACTTCTGTGGTGTGACATAATTGGACAAACTACCTACAGAGATTTAAAGCTC
TAAGGTAAATATAAAATTTTTAAGTGTATAATGTGTTAAACTAGCTGCATATGCTTGCTGCTTGAGAGTT
TTGCTTACTGAGTATGATTTATGAAAATATTATACACAGGAGCTAGTGATTCTAATTGTTTGTGTATTTT
AGATTCACAGTCCCAAGGCTCATTTCAGGCCCCTCAGTCCTCACAGTCTGTTCATGATCATAATCAGCCA
TACCACATTTGTAGAGGTTTTACTTGCTTTAAAAAACCTCCCACACCTCCCCCTGAACCTGAAACATAAA
ATGAATGCAATTGTTGTTGTTCGTGGCTGAATCAACCTCTGGATTACAAAATTTGTGAAAGATTGACTGG
TATTCTTAACTATGTTGCTCCTTTTACGCTATGTGGATACGCTGCTTTAATGCCTTTGTATCATGCTATT
GCTTCCCGTATGGCTTTCATTTTCTCCTCCTTGTATAAATCCTGGTTGCTGTCTCTTTATGAGGAGTTGT
GGCCCGTTGTCAGGCAACGTGGCGTGGTGTGCACTGTGTTTGCTGACGCAACCCCCACTGGTTGGGGCAT
TGCCACCACCTGTCAGCTCCTTTCCGGGACTTTCGCTTTCCCCCTCCCTATTGCCACGGCGGAACTCATC
GCCGCCTGCCTTGCCCGCTGCTGGACAGGGGCTCGGCTGTTGGGCACTGACAATTCCGTGGTGTTGTCGG
GGAAATCATCGTCCTTTCCTTGGCTGCTCGCCTGTGTTGCCACCTGGATTCTGCGCGGGACGTCCTTCTG
CTACGTCCCTTCGGCCCTCAATCCAGCGGACCTTCCTTCCCGCGGCCTGCTGCCGGCTCTGCGGCCTCTT
CCGCGTCTTCGCCTTCGCCCTCAGACGAGTCGGATCTCCCTTTGGGCCGCCTCCCCGCCAGAGACAATTA
ACTTCGCGGGTGGCATCCCTGTGACCCCTCCCCAGTGCCTCTCCTGGCCCTGGAAGTTGCCACTCCAGTG
CCCACCAGCCTTGTCCTAATAAAATTAAGTTGCATCATTTTGTCTGACTAGGTGTCCTTCTATAATATTA
TGGGGTGGAGGGGGGTGGTATGGAGCAAGGGGCAAGTTGGGAAGACAACCTGTAGGGCCTGCGGGGTCTA
TTGGGAACCAAGCTGGAGTGCAGTGGCACAATCTTGGCTCACTGCAATCTCCGCCTCCTGGGTTCAAGCG
ATTCTCCTGCCTCAGCCTCCCGAGTTGTTGGGATTCCAGGCATGCATGACCAGGCTCAGCTAATTTTTGT
TTTTTTGGTAGAGACGGGGTTTCACCATATTGGCCAGGCTGGTCTCCAACTCCTAATCTCAGGTGATCTA
CCCACCTTGGCCTCCCAAATTGCTGGGATTACAGGCGTGAACCACTGCTCCCTTCCCTGTCCTTGAAGTT
CTCAGATCCTGCATTAATGAATCGGCCAACGCGCGGGGAGAGGCGGTTTGCGTATTGGCTGGCGTAATAG
CGAAGAGGCCCGCACCGATCGCCCTTCCCAACAGTTGCGCAGCCTGAATGGCGAATGGG
[124 nt withheld, positions 6290-6413]
C
[91 nt withheld, positions 6415-6505]
A
[49 nt withheld, positions 6507-6555]
CCTTTGACGTTGGAGTCCACGTTCTT
[37 nt withheld, positions 6582-6618]
ACCCTATCTCGGTCTATTCTTTTGATTTATAAGGGATTTTGCCGATTTCGGCCTATTGGTTAAAAAATGA
GCTGATTTAACAAAAATTTAACGCGAATTTTAACAAAATATTAACGCTTACAATTTAGGTGGCACTTTTC
GGGGAAATGTGCGCGGAACCCCTATTTGTTTATTTTTCTAAATACATTCAAATATGTATCCGCTCATGCC
AGGTCTTGGACTGGTGAGAACGGCTTGCTCGGCAGCTTCGATGTGTGCTGGAGGGAGAATAAAGGTCTAA
GATGTGCGATAGAGGGAAGTCGCATTGAATTATGTGCTGTGTAGGGATCGCTGGTATCAAATATGTGTGC
CCACCCCTGGCATGAGACAATAACCCTGATAAATGCTTCAATAATATTGAAAAAGGAAGAGTATGAGTAT
TCAACATTTCCGTGTCGCCCTTATTCCCTTTTTTGCGGCATTTTGCCTTCCTGTTTTTGCTCACCCAGAA
ACGCTGGTGAAAGTAAAAGATGCTGAAGATCAGTTGGGTGCACGAGTGGGTTACATCGAACTGGATCTCA
ACAGCGGTAAGATCCTTGAGAGTTTTCGCCCCGAAGAACGTTTTCCAATGATGAGCACTTTTAAAGTTCT
GCTATGTGGCGCGGTATTATCCCGTATTGACGCCGGGCAAGAGCAACTCGGTCGCCGCATACACTATTCT
CAGAATGACTTGGTTGAGTACTCACCAGTCACAGAAAAGCATCTTACGGATGGCATGACAGTAAGAGAAT
TATGCAGTGCTGCCATAACCATGAGTGATAACACTGCGGCCAACTTACTTCTGACAACGATCGGAGGACC
GAAGGAGCTAACCGCTTTTTTGCACAACATGGGGGATCATGTAACTCGCCTTGATCGTTGGGAACCGGAG
CTGAATGAAGCCATACCAAACGACGAGCGTGACACCACGATGCCTGTAGCAATGGCAACAACGTTGCGCA
AACTATTAACTGGCGAACTACTTACTCTAGCTTCCCGGCAACAATTAATAGACTGGATGGAGGCGGATAA
AGTTGCAGGACCACTTCTGCGCTCGGCCCTTCCGGCTGGCTGGTTTATTGCTGATAAATCTGGAGCCGGT
GAGCGTGGGTCTCGCGGTATCATTGCAGTACTGGGGCCAGATGGTAAGCCCTCCCGTATCGTAGTTATCT
ACACGACGGGGAGTCAGGCAACTATGGATGAACGAAATAGACAGATCGCTGAGATAGGTGCCTCACTGAT
TAAGCATTGGTAACTGTCAGACCAAGTTTACTCATATATACTTTAGATTGATTTAAAACTTCATTTTTAA
TTTAAAAGGATCTAGGTGAAGATCCTTTTTGATAATCTCATGCCATAACTTCGTATAATGTATGCTATAC
GAAGTTATGGCATGACCAAAATCCCTTAACGTGAGTTTTCGTTCCACTGAGCGTCAGACCCCGTAGAAAA
GATCAAAGGATCTTC
